>Addgene plasmid #173116 | pAAV syn CCR6-eLOV-TEVcs-tTA | addgene full sequence | sequence record 339555 | Addgene NGS Result
CCTGCAGGCAGCTGCGCGCTCGCTCGCTCACTGAGGCCGCCCGGGCGTCGGGCGACCTTTGGTCGCCCGG
CCTCAGTGAGCGAGCGAGCGCGCAGAGAGGGAGTGGCCAACTCCATCACTAGGGGTTCCTGCGGCCGCAC
GCGTTGTACAGTGTCTAGACTGCAGAGGGCCCTGCGTATGAGTGCAAGTGGGTTTTAGGACCAGGATGAG
GCGGGGTGGGGGTGCCTACCTGACGACCGACCCCGACCCACTGGACAAGCACCCAACCCCCATTCCCCAA
ATTGCGCATCCCCTATCAGAGAGGGGGAGGGGAAACAGGATGCGGCGAGGCGCGTGCGCACTGCCAGCTT
CAGCACCGCGGACAGTGCCTTCGCCCCCGCCTGGCGGCGCGCGCCACCGCCGCCTCAGCACTGAAGGCGC
GCTGACGTCACTCGCCGGTCCCCCGCAAACTCCCCTTCCCGGCCACCTTGGTCGCGTCCGCGCCGCCGCC
GGCCCAGCCGGACCGCACCACGCGAGGCGCGAGATAGGGGGGCACGGGCGCGACCATCTGCGCTGCGGCG
CCGGCGACTCAGCGCTGCCTCAGTCTGCGGTGGGCAGCGGAGGAGTCGTGTCGTGCCTGAGAGCGCAGTC
GAGAAGGATCCGCCACCATGAGCGGAGAGAGCATGAACTTCAGTGATGTGTTCGATTCCAGTGAGGACTA
CTTCGTGTCCGTCAATACATCCTACTACAGCGTAGATTCTGAGATGCTGCTTTGCTCCCTGCAGGAGGTG
CGCCAGTTCTCCCGACTCTTCGTTCCCATCGCGTATTCACTCATCTGCGTCTTTGGCCTCCTGGGGAATA
TCTTGGTAGTCATCACATTTGCTTTTTATAAAAAGGCCAGATCCATGACAGACGTCTACCTGCTTAATAT
GGCCATTGCAGACATCCTGTTCGTCCTGACGCTCCCATTCTGGGCTGTGAGTCACGCTACCGGGGCCTGG
GTGTTCAGTAATGCAACCTGCAAGCTGTTGAAGGGAATTTATGCCATCAACTTTAATTGCGGTATGCTGC
TGCTGACTTGCATAAGTATGGACAGATACATCGCCATAGTACAGGCAACAAAATCCTTCAGACTGAGGTC
TCGAACGCTCCCTAGGTCTAAAATCATTTGTCTTGTTGTATGGGGCTTGAGCGTGATTATTTCCAGCAGT
ACTTTCGTGTTTAACCAGAAGTACAACACGCAGGGCAGCGATGTGTGTGAGCCCAAGTACCAGACGGTAT
CTGAGCCTATCAGGTGGAAGCTGTTGATGCTGGGTTTGGAATTGCTGTTCGGCTTTTTTATCCCACTCAT
GTTTATGATTTTTTGTTATACCTTCATCGTGAAGACCCTGGTCCAGGCACAAAACTCTAAGCGACACAAG
GCCATCCGGGTAATCATCGCTGTTGTGCTGGTATTTCTGGCTTGCCAGATCCCTCATAATATGGTCCTTC
TGGTAACGGCAGCCAACCTGGGCAAAATGAATCGCTCATGTCAGTCAGAAAAGCTTATCGGGTACACCAA
AACGGTTACGGAGGTTCTGGCGTTCCTGCATTGTTGCCTTAACCCTGTGCTGTACGCATTTATAGGTCAG
AAGTTTCGAAACTACTTCCTGAAGATTCTCAAAGACCTCTGGTGTGTAAGAAGAAAGTATAAAAGTAGTG
GATTTTCATGCGCAGGACGCTACTCCGAAAACATTTCCAGACAGACCAGTGAGACGGCCGATAACGATAA
CGCCTCCTCCTTTACCATGACTAGTGAGCTGGCCGAGAAGCTGGCCGGCCTGGACATCAACGGTGGAGCT
AGCGGCAGCCGGGCGACCACCCTGGAACGTATTGAAAAGAGCTTTGTGATTACCGATCCGCGTCTGCCGG
ATAACCCGATTATTTTTGTGAGCGATAGCTTTCTGCAGCTGACCGAATATAGCCGTGAAGAAATTCTGGG
CCGTAACTGCCGTTTTCTGCAGGGCCCGGAAACCGATCGTGCGACCGTGCGTAAAATTCGTGATGCGATT
GATAACCAGACCGAAGTGACCGTGCAGCTGATTAACTATACCAAAAGCGGCAAAAAATTTTGGAACCTGT
TTCATCTGCAGCCGATGCGTGATCAGAAAGGCGATGTGCAGTATTTTATTGGCGTGCAGCTGGATGGTAC
CGAACGTGTGCGTGATGCGGCGGAACGTGAAGCTGTGATGCTGGTCAAGAAAACCGCGGAGGAAATCGAC
GAAGCCGCTAAGGAAAATCTCTACTTCCAGATGGGCGGAGGATCCGACTACAAGGATGACGACGATAAGA
TGTCTAGATTAGATAAAAGTAAAGTGATTAACAGCGCATTAGAGCTGCTTAATGAGGTCGGAATCGAAGG
TTTAACAACCCGTAAACTCGCCCAGAAGCTAGGTGTAGAGCAGCCTACATTGTATTGGCATGTAAAAAAT
AAGCGGGCTTTGCTCGACGCCTTAGCCATTGAGATGTTAGATAGGCACCATACTCACTTTTGCCCTTTAG
AAGGGGAAAGCTGGCAAGATTTTTTACGTAATAACGCTAAAAGTTTTAGATGTGCTTTACTAAGTCATCG
CGATGGAGCAAAAGTACATTTAGGTACACGGCCTACAGAAAAACAGTATGAAACTCTCGAAAATCAATTA
GCCTTTTTATGCCAACAAGGTTTTTCACTAGAGAATGCATTATATGCACTCAGCGCTGTGGGGCATTTTA
CTTTAGGTTGCGTATTGGAAGATCAAGAGCATCAAGTCGCTAAAGAAGAAAGGGAAACACCTACTACTGA
TAGTATGCCGCCATTATTACGACAAGCTATCGAATTATTTGATCACCAAGGTGCAGAGCCAGCCTTCTTA
TTCGGCCTTGAATTGATCATATGCGGATTAGAAAAACAACTTAAATGTGAAAGTGGGTCCGCGTACAGCC
GCGCGCGTACGAAAAACAATTACGGGTCTACCATCGAGGGCCTGCTCGATCTCCCGGACGACGACGCCCC
CGAAGAGGCGGGGCTGGCGGCTCCGCGCCTGTCCTTTCTCCCCGCGGGACACACGCGCAGACTGTCGACG
GCCCCCCCGACCGATGTCAGCCTGGGGGACGAGCTCCACTTAGACGGCGAGGACGTGGCGATGGCGCATG
CCGACGCGCTAGACGATTTCGATCTGGACATGTTGGGGGACGGGGATTCCCCGGGTCCGGGATTTACCCC
CCACGACTCCGCCCCCTACGGCGCTCTGGATATGGCCGACTTCGAGTTTGAGCAGATGTTTACCGATGCC
CTTGGAATTGACGAGTACGGTGGGTAATAGGAATTCCTCGAGCTAGAGCTCGCTGATCAGCCTCGACTGT
GCCTTCTAGTTGCCAGCCATCTGTTGTTTGCCCCTCCCCCGTGCCTTCCTTGACCCTGGAAGGTGCCACT
CCCACTGTCCTTTCCTAATAAAATGAGGAAATTGCATCGCATTGTCTGAGTAGGTGTCATTCTATTCTGG
GGGGTGGGGTGGGGCAGGACAGCAAGGGGGAGGATTGGGAAGACAATAGCAGGCATGCTGGGGAGGTAAC
CACGTGCGGACCGAGCGGCCGCAGGAACCCCTAGTGATGGAGTTGGCCACTCCCTCTCTGCGCGCTCGCT
CGCTCACTGAGGCCGGGCGACCAAAGGTCGCCCGACGCCCGGGCTTTGCCCGGGCGGCCTCAGTGAGCGA
GCGAGCGCGCAGCTGCCTGCAGGGGCGCCTGATGCGGTATTTTCTCCTTACGCATCTGTGCGGTATTTCA
CACCGCATA
[95 nt withheld, positions 3790-3884]
T
[46 nt withheld, positions 3886-3931]
C
[141 nt withheld, positions 3933-4073]
CCTTTGACGTTGGAGTCCACGTTCTTT
[37 nt withheld, positions 4101-4137]
ACTCTATCTCGGGCTATTCTTTTGATTTATAAGGGATTTTGCCGATTTCGGTCTATTGGTTAAAAAATGA
GCTGATTTAACAAAAATTTAACGCGAATTTTAACAAAATATTAACGTTTACAATTTTATGGTGCACTCTC
AGTACAATCTGCTCTGATGCCGCATAGTTAAGCCAGCCCCGACACCCGCCAACACCCGCTGACGCGCCCT
GACGGGCTTGTCTGCTCCCGGCATCCGCTTACAGACAAGCTGTGACCGTCTCCGGGAGCTGCATGTGTCA
GAGGTTTTCACCGTCATCACCGAAACGCGCGAGACGAAAGGGCCTCGTGATACGCCTATTTTTATAGGTT
AATGTCATGATAATAATGGTTTCTTAGACGTCAGGTGGCACTTTTCGGGGAAATGTGCGCGGAACCCCTA
TTTGTTTATTTTTCTAAATACATTCAAATATGTATCCGCTCATGAGACAATAACCCTGATAAATGCTTCA
ATAATATTGAAAAAGGAAGAGTATGAGTATTCAACATTTCCGTGTCGCCCTTATTCCCTTTTTTGCGGCA
TTTTGCCTTCCTGTTTTTGCTCACCCAGAAACGCTGGTGAAAGTAAAAGATGCTGAAGATCAGTTGGGTG
CACGAGTGGGTTACATCGAACTGGATCTCAACAGCGGTAAGATCCTTGAGAGTTTTCGCCCCGAAGAACG
TTTTCCAATGATGAGCACTTTTAAAGTTCTGCTATGTGGCGCGGTATTATCCCGTATTGACGCCGGGCAA
GAGCAACTCGGTCGCCGCATACACTATTCTCAGAATGACTTGGTTGAGTACTCACCAGTCACAGAAAAGC
ATCTTACGGATGGCATGACAGTAAGAGAATTATGCAGTGCTGCCATAACCATGAGTGATAACACTGCGGC
CAACTTACTTCTGACAACGATCGGAGGACCGAAGGAGCTAACCGCTTTTTTGCACAACATGGGGGATCAT
GTAACTCGCCTTGATCGTTGGGAACCGGAGCTGAATGAAGCCATACCAAACGACGAGCGTGACACCACGA
TGCCTGTAGCAATGGCAACAACGTTGCGCAAACTATTAACTGGCGAACTACTTACTCTAGCTTCCCGGCA
ACAATTAATAGACTGGATGGAGGCGGATAAAGTTGCAGGACCACTTCTGCGCTCGGCCCTTCCGGCTGGC
TGGTTTATTGCTGATAAATCTGGAGCCGGTGAGCGTGGAAGCCGCGGTATCATTGCAGCACTGGGGCCAG
ATGGTAAGCCCTCCCGTATCGTAGTTATCTACACGACGGGGAGTCAGGCAACTATGGATGAACGAAATAG
ACAGATCGCTGAGATAGGTGCCTCACTGATTAAGCATTGGTAACTGTCAGACCAAGTTTACTCATATATA
CTTTAGATTGATTTAAAACTTCATTTTTAATTTAAAAGGATCTAGGTGAAGATCCTTTTTGATAATCTCA
TGACCAAAATCCCTTAACGTGAGTTTTCGTTCCACTGAGCGTCAGACCCCGTAGAAAAGATCAAAGGATC
TTCTTGAGATCCTTTTTTTCTGCGCGTAATCTGCTGCTTGCAAACAAAAAAACCACCGCTACCAGCGGTG
GTTTGTTTGCCGGATCAAGAGCTACCAACTCTTTTTCCGAAGGTAACTGGCTTCAGCAGAGCGCAGATAC
CAAATACTGTTCTTCTAGTGTAGCCGTAGTTAGGCCACCACTTCAAGAACTCTGTAGCACCGCCTACATA
CCTCGCTCTGCTAATCCTGTTACCAGTGGCTGCTGCCAGTGGCGATAAGTCGTGTCTTACCGGGTTGGAC
TCAAGACGATAGTTACCGGATAAGGCGCAGCGGTCGGGCTGAACGGGGGGTTCGTGCACACAGCCCAGCT
TGGAGCGAACGACCTACACCGAACTGAGATACCTACAGCGTGAGCTATGAGAAAGCGCCACGCTTCCCGA
AGGGAGAAAGGCGGACAGGTATCCGGTAAGCGGCAGGGTCGGAACAGGAGAGCGCACGAGGGAGCTTCCA
GGGGGAAACGCCTGGTATCTTTATAGTCCTGTCGGGTTTCGCCACCTCTGACTTGAGCGTCGATTTTTGT
GATGCTCGTCAGGGGGGCGGAGCCTATGGAAAAACGCCAGCAACGCGGCCTTTTTACGGTTCCTGGCCTT
TTGCTGGCCTTTTGCTCACATGT
Features (pLannotate 1.2.2; 17 found; start..end, strand, type, name):
     12..39      +  repeat_region  AAV2 ITR (fragment): inverted terminal repeat of adeno-associated virus serotype 2 inverted
     68..95      +  repeat_region  AAV2 ITR (fragment): inverted terminal repeat of adeno-associated virus serotype 2 inverted
    181..628     +  promoter       hSyn promoter: human synapsin I promoter; confers neuron-specific expression (Kügler et al., 2003)
    648..1769    +  CDS            CCR6: CCR6_HUMAN - Also known as CKRL3, CMKBR6, GPR29, STRL22. Experimental evidence at protein level: Swiss-Prot protein existence level 1. Receptor for the C-C type chemokine CCL20 (PubMed:9169459). Binds to CCL20 and subsequently transduces a signal by increasing the intracellular calcium ion levels (PubMed:20068036). Although CCL20 is its major ligand it can also act as a receptor for non-chemokine ligands such as beta-defensins (PubMed:25585877). Binds to defensin DEFB1 leading to increase in intracellular calcium ions and cAMP levels. Its binding to DEFB1 is essential for the function of DEFB1
   1851..2168    +  CDS            miniSOG: miniSOG is a basic (constitutively fluorescent) cyan fluorescent protein published in 2011, derived from Arabidopsis thaliana. It requires the cofactor flavin for fluorescence.
   2289..2311    +  CDS            3xFLAG (fragment): three tandem FLAG® epitope tags
   2310..2930    +  CDS            tetR: TETR2_ECOLX - Experimental evidence at protein level: Swiss-Prot protein existence level 1. TetR is the repressor of the tetracycline resistance element; its N-terminal region forms a helix-turn-helix structure and binds DNA. Binding of tetracycline to TetR reduces the repressor affinity for the tetracycline resistance gene (tetA) promoter operator sites. From Escherichia coli.
   3081..3314    +  CDS            VP16 AD: transcriptional activation domain of herpes simplex virus protein VP16 (Triezenberg et al., 1988; Cousens et al., 1989); UL48
   3357..3564    +  polyA_signal   bGH poly(A) signal: bovine growth hormone polyadenylation signal
   3593..3733    +  repeat_region  AAV2 ITR: inverted terminal repeat of adeno-associated virus serotype 2 inverted
   3738..3789    -  misc_feature   bom (fragment): basis of mobility region from pBR322
   3808..4263    +  rep_origin     f1 ori (sequence partly withheld): f1 bacteriophage origin of replication; arrow indicates direction of (+) strand synthesis
   4264..4313    -  misc_feature   bom (fragment): basis of mobility region from pBR322
   4415..4450    -  CDS            rop (fragment): Rop protein, which maintains plasmids at low copy number; rop
   4545..4649    +  promoter       AmpR promoter: bla
   4650..5510    +  CDS            AmpR: β-lactamase; bla; confers resistance to ampicillin, carbenicillin, and related antibiotics
   5681..6269    +  rep_origin     ori: high-copy-number ColE1/pMB1/pBR322/pUC origin of replication
