[The description below was written by a language model from this plasmid's Addgene catalogue record and pLannotate feature annotations shown in this document.]
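Description:
pAAV syn CCR6-eLOV-TEVcs-tTA is an adeno-associated virus transfer plasmid built on a pAAV backbone and intended for expressing a "receiver" fusion protein in neurons. The expression cassette lies between AAV2 inverted terminal repeats, which allow it to be packaged into recombinant AAV particles. The 3′ ITR is annotated in full, whereas the 5′ ITR is detected only as short fragments in the sequenced record. In bacteria the 6.3 kb plasmid replicates from a high-copy ColE1/pUC-type origin and is selected with ampicillin through the β-lactamase gene. An f1 phage origin is also present.

The human synapsin I promoter confers neuron-specific transcription of a single open reading frame that ends at a bovine growth hormone polyadenylation signal. The frame begins with human CCR6, the G protein-coupled receptor for the chemokine CCL20. Next comes a segment the automated annotation labels miniSOG. Given the construct name, this most likely corresponds to the eLOV light-sensing domain, since miniSOG is also LOV-derived. The name indicates a TEV protease cleavage site (TEVcs) following it, although this site is not annotated. A FLAG-like fragment comes next, and then tTA, made up of the TetR DNA-binding domain and the VP16 activation domain.

In this type of design, tTA stays tethered to the membrane receptor and the LOV domain cages the cleavage site in the dark. tTA can be released to activate a tetracycline-responsive reporter only when light is present and a TEV protease is brought to the receptor. The record links the plasmid to a light-gated transcriptional recorder for detecting cell-cell contacts, but it does not describe the partner sender, protease or reporter components.
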