Addgene plasmid #173116: pAAV syn CCR6-eLOV-TEVcs-tTA
Purpose: Expresses CCR6 receiver construct in neurons
Depositing lab: Alice Ting. Depositing organization: Stanford University. Publication: A light-gated transcriptional recorder for detecting cell-cell contacts. Cho KF, Gillespie SM, Kalogriopoulos NA, Quezada MA, Jacko M, Monje M, Ting AY. Elife. 2022 Mar 21;11:e70881. doi: 10.7554/eLife.70881. PubMed 35311648.
Backbone
  Vector backbone: pAAV
  Vector type: AAV
Growth in bacteria
  Bacterial resistance: Ampicillin, 100 μg/mL
  Growth temperature: 37°C
  Growth strain: NEB Stable
  Copy number: Unknown
Gene/Insert
  Gene/Insert name: CCR6-eLOV-TEVcs-tTA
  Promoter: Synapsin
  Cloning method: Gibson Cloning
  Sequencing primers: 5′ tcagtctgcggtgggcagcggaggagtcgtgtcgt
Terms and licenses: Academic/Nonprofit Terms; Industry Terms: Not Available to Industry
How to cite: pAAV syn CCR6-eLOV-TEVcs-tTA was a gift from Alice Ting (Addgene plasmid # 173116 ; http://n2t.net/addgene:173116 ; RRID:Addgene_173116)
